>Addgene plasmid #218183 | GEARBOCS-SPARCL1-C-mCherryTag | addgene full sequence | sequence record 430694 | Addgene NGS Result
CCTGCAGGCAGCTGCGCGCTCGCTCGCTCACTGAGGCCGCCCGGGCGTCGGGCGACCTTTGGTCGCCCGG
CCTCAGTGAGCGAGCGAGCGCGCAGAGAGGGAGTGGCCAACTCCATCACTAGGGGTTCCTGCGGCCGCAC
GCGTGAGGGCCTATTTCCCATGATTCCTTCATATTTGCATATACGATACAAGGCTGTTAGAGAGATAATT
GGAATTAATTTGACTGTAAACACAAAGATATTAGTACAAAATACGTGACGTAGAAAGTAATAATTTCTTG
GGTAGTTTGCAGTTTTAAAATTATGTTTTAAAATGGACTATCATATGCTTACCGTAACTTGAAAGTATTT
CGATTTCTTGGCTTTATATATCTTGTGGAAAGGACGAAACACCGCGAGTTATGCAGTGTTCCATGTTTTA
GAGCTAGAAATAGCAAGTTAAAATAAGGCTAGTCCGTTATCAACTTGAAAAAGTGGCACCGAGTCGGTGC
TTTTTTGGATCCCGAGTTATGCAGTGTTCCATGGGGTGAGCAAGGGCGAGGAGGATAACATGGCCATCAT
CAAGGAGTTCATGCGCTTCAAGGTGCACATGGAGGGCTCCGTGAACGGCCACGAGTTCGAGATCGAGGGC
GAGGGCGAGGGCCGCCCCTACGAGGGCACCCAGACCGCCAAGCTGAAGGTGACCAAGGGTGGCCCCCTGC
CCTTCGCCTGGGACATCCTGTCCCCTCAGTTCATGTACGGCTCCAAGGCCTACGTGAAGCACCCCGCCGA
CATCCCCGACTACTTGAAGCTGTCCTTCCCCGAGGGCTTCAAGTGGGAGCGCGTGATGAACTTCGAGGAC
GGCGGCGTGGTGACCGTGACCCAGGACTCCTCCCTGCAGGACGGCGAGTTCATCTACAAGGTGAAGCTGC
GCGGCACCAACTTCCCCTCCGACGGCCCCGTAATGCAGAAGAAGACCATGGGCTGGGAGGCCTCCTCCGA
GCGGATGTACCCCGAGGACGGCGCCCTGAAGGGCGAGATCAAGCAGAGGCTGAAGCTGAAGGACGGCGGC
CACTACGACGCTGAGGTCAAGACCACCTACAAGGCCAAGAAGCCCGTGCAGCTGCCCGGCGCCTACAACG
TCAACATCAAGTTGGACATCACCTCCCACAACGAGGACTACACCATCGTGGAACAGTACGAACGCGCCGA
GGGCCGCCACTCCACCGGCGGCATGGACGAGCTGTACAAGTCGAGTTATGCAGTGTTCCATGGGGTCGAC
TCTAGACTGCAGAGGGAGATCTAACATATCCTGGTGTGGAGTAGGGGACGCTGCTCTGACAGAGGCTCGG
GGGCCTGAGCTGGCTCTGTGAGCTGGGGAGGAGGCAGACAGCCAGGCCTTGTCTGCAAGCAGACCTGGCA
GCATTGGGCTGGCCGCCCCCCAGGGCCTCCTCTTCATGCCCAGTGAATGACTCACCTTGGCACAGACACA
ATGTTCGGGGTGGGCACAGTGCCTGCTTCCCGCCGCACCCCAGCCCCCCTCAAATGCCTTCCGAGAAGCC
CATTGAGCAGGGGGCTTGCATTGCACCCCAGCCTGACAGCCTGGCATCTTGGGATAAAAGCAGCACAGCC
CCCTAGGGGCTGCCCTTGCTGTGTGGCGCCACCGGCGGTGGAGAACAAGGCTCTATTCAGCCTGTGCCCA
GGAAAGGGGATCAGGGGATGCCCAGGCATGGACAGTGGGTGGCAGGGGGGGAGAGGAGGGCTGTCTGCTT
CCCAGAAGTCCAAGGACACAAATGGGTGAGGGGAGAGCTCTCCCCATAGCTGGGCTGCGGCCCAACCCCA
CCCCCTCAGGCTATGCCAGGGGGTGTTGCCAGGGGCACCCGGGCATCGCCAGTCTAGCCCACTCCTTCAT
AAAGCCCTCGCATCCCAGGAGCGAGCAGAGCCAGAGCAGGTTGGAGAGGAGACGCATCACCTCCGCTGCT
CGCAAGCTTTATTGCGGTAGTTTATCACAGTTAAATTGCTAACGCAGTCAGTGCTTCTGACACAACAGTC
TCGAACTTAAGCTGCAGAAGTTGGTCGTGAGGCACTGGGCAGGTAAGTATCAAGGTTACAAGACAGGTTT
AAGGAGACCAATAGAAACTGGGCTTGTCGAGACAGAGAAGACTCTTGCGTTTCTGATAGGCACCTATTGG
TCTTACTGACATCCACTTTGCCTTTCTCTCCACAGGTGTCCACTCCCAGTTCAATTACAGCTCTTAAGGC
TAGAGTACTTAATACGACTCACTATAGGCTAGCGGTACCGCCACCATGCCCAAGAAGAAGAGGAAGGTGT
CCAATCTCCTGACTGTTCACCAGAACCTCCCTGCGCTGCCAGTAGATGCCACTAGCGATGAGGTCAGGAA
AAATCTCATGGATATGTTTAGGGATAGACAGGCGTTTTCTGAACACACCTGGAAAATGCTGCTTAGCGTG
TGCCGATCCTGGGCAGCCTGGTGTAAGCTGAACAATCGCAAATGGTTCCCCGCCGAGCCGGAGGACGTGC
GCGATTACCTGCTGTATCTCCAGGCAAGAGGGCTGGCTGTCAAGACTATCCAGCAGCACTTGGGCCAACT
GAATATGCTGCATCGACGCAGCGGGCTCCCCCGGCCTAGCGATTCAAACGCAGTCTCCCTTGTTATGAGG
AGAATTAGAAAGGAAAACGTAGATGCGGGTGAGAGGGCTAAGCAGGCTCTCGCTTTTGAGCGGACTGATT
TCGACCAGGTCAGATCCCTGATGGAGAACAGCGATCGGTGCCAGGACATCAGGAACCTCGCATTTCTGGG
AATTGCATATAACACACTTCTGCGCATAGCTGAGATCGCCCGGATCAGAGTGAAAGACATCAGTCGAACG
GACGGCGGCCGGATGCTTATTCATATTGGACGCACAAAGACATTGGTCAGCACCGCTGGCGTTGAAAAGG
CCTTGTCCCTGGGCGTAACGAAGCTGGTGGAAAGATGGATCTCAGTGTCCGGCGTGGCTGACGACCCTAA
TAATTACTTGTTCTGTCGAGTGAGAAAAAACGGAGTCGCCGCGCCCTCTGCCACCAGCCAATTGAGTACA
CGGGCCCTTGAAGGGATCTTTGAGGCAACCCACCGACTCATATACGGAGCCAAGGATGACAGTGGCCAGA
GGTATCTCGCCTGGTCAGGTCATTCTGCTAGGGTGGGGGCCGCACGAGACATGGCGCGGGCAGGAGTCTC
CATACCAGAGATTATGCAAGCTGGAGGTTGGACAAATGTGAACATCGTTATGAACTATATCCGCAATCTT
GACTCTGAAACCGGGGCCATGGTGAGACTGCTCGAAGATGGTGACTAGGAATTCGATATCTGCTGGAAGA
TGGCGATTAGCATATGGGCATTCACCGCGTGCCTTACTACGCGTATTCTTAAGCAATAAGCGAATATAAC
ACGGTCGATCTAAAAAGGTTAGCTGGGTGTGTTAGAAGCCCTGCAAGACGACCTGCGCATTATTACTCAC
GGTACGACGCATTATTACTCACGGTACGAGGCATTCACCGCGTGCCTTACTACGCGTATTCTTAAGCAAT
AAGCGAATATAACACGGTCGATCTAAAAAGGTTAGCTGGGTGTGTTAGAAGCCCTGCAAGACGACCTGGG
CATTCACCGCGTGCCTTACTACGCGTATTCTTAAGCAATAAGCGAATATAACACGGTCGATCTAAAAAGG
TTAGCTGGGTGTGTTAGAAGCCCTGCAAGACGACCTGGGTACCGCATTATTACTCACGGTACGACGCATT
ATTACTCACGGTACGAGGCATTCACCGCGTGCCTTACTACGCGTATTCTTAAGCAATAAGCGAATATAAC
ACGGTCGATCTAAAAAGGTTAGCTGGGTGTGTTAGAAGCCCTGCAAGACGACCTGGGTACCAGGTAAAGC
GGCCGCGACTCTGATATCAAGCTTGCGGCCGCTTCGAGCAGACATGATAAGATACATTGATGAGTTTGGA
CAAACCACAACTAGAATGCAGTGAAAAAAATGCTTTATTTGTGAAATTTGTGATGCTATTGCTTTATTTG
TAACCATTATAAGCTGCAATAAACAAGTTAACAACAACAATTGCATTCATTTTATGTTTCAGGTTCAGGG
GGAGATGTGGGAGGTTTTTTAAAGCAAGTAAAACCTCTACAAATGTGGTAAAATCGATAAGGATCTTCCT
AGAGCATGGCTACGTAGATAAGTAGCATGGCGGGTTAATCATTAACTACAAGGAACCCCTAGTGATGGAG
TTGGCCACTCCCTCTCTGCGCGCTCGCTCGCTCACTGAGGCCGGGCGACCAAAGGTCGCCCGACGCCCGG
GCTTTGCCCGGGCGGCCTCAGTGAGCGAGCGAGCGCGCAGCCTTAATTAACCTAATTCACTGGCCGTCGT
TTTACAACGTCGTGACTGGGAAAACCCTGGCGTTACCCAACTTAATCGCCTTGCAGCACATCCCCCTTTC
GCCAGCTGGCGTAATAGCGAAGAGGCCCGCACCGATCGCCCTTCCCAACAGTTGCGCAGCCTGAATGGCG
AATGGG
[124 nt withheld, positions 4557-4680]
C
[91 nt withheld, positions 4682-4772]
A
[49 nt withheld, positions 4774-4822]
CCTTTGACGTTGGAGTCCACGTTCTTT
[37 nt withheld, positions 4850-4886]
ACTCTATCTCGGGCTATTCTTTTGATTTATAAGGGATTTTGCCGATTTCGGTCTATTGGTTAAAAAATGA
GCTGATTTAACAAAAATTTAACGCGAATTTTAACAAAATATTAACGTTTACAATTTTATGGTGCACTCTC
AGTACAATCTGCTCTGATGCCGCATAGTTAAGCCAGCCCCGACACCCGCCAACACCCGCTGACGCGCCCT
GACGGGCTTGTCTGCTCCCGGCATCCGCTTACAGACAAGCTGTGACCGTCTCCGGGAGCTGCATGTGTCA
GAGGTTTTCACCGTCATCACCGAAACGCGCGAGACGAAAGGGCCTCGTGATACGCCTATTTTTATAGGTT
AATGTCATGATAATAATGGTTTCTTAGACGTCAGGTGGCACTTTTCGGGGAAATGTGCGCGGAACCCCTA
TTTGTTTATTTTTCTAAATACATTCAAATATGTATCCGCTCATGAGACAATAACCCTGATAAATGCTTCA
ATAATATTGAAAAAGGAAGAGTATGAGTATTCAACATTTCCGTGTCGCCCTTATTCCCTTTTTTGCGGCA
TTTTGCCTTCCTGTTTTTGCTCACCCAGAAACGCTGGTGAAAGTAAAAGATGCTGAAGATCAGTTGGGTG
CACGAGTGGGTTACATCGAACTGGATCTCAACAGCGGTAAGATCCTTGAGAGTTTTCGCCCCGAAGAACG
TTTTCCAATGATGAGCACTTTTAAAGTTCTGCTATGTGGCGCGGTATTATCCCGTATTGACGCCGGGCAA
GAGCAACTCGGTCGCCGCATACACTATTCTCAGAATGACTTGGTTGAGTACTCACCAGTCACAGAAAAGC
ATCTTACGGATGGCATGACAGTAAGAGAATTATGCAGTGCTGCCATAACCATGAGTGATAACACTGCGGC
CAACTTACTTCTGACAACGATCGGAGGACCGAAGGAGCTAACCGCTTTTTTGCAAAACATGGGGGATCAT
GTAACTCGCCTTGATCGTTGGGAACCGGAGCTGAATGAAGCCATACCAAACGACGAGCGTGACACCACGA
TGCCTGTAGCAATGGCAACAACGTTGCGCAAACTATTAACTGGCGAACTACTTACTCTAGCTTCCCGGCA
ACAATTAATAGACTGGATGGAGGCGGATAAAGTTGCAGGACCACTTCTGCGCTCGGCCCTTCCGGCTGGC
TGGTTTATTGCTGATAAATCTGGAGCCGGTGAGCGTGGGTCTCGCGGTATCATTGCAGCACTGGGGCCAG
ATGGTAAGCCCTCCCGTATCGTAGTTATCTACACGACGGGGAGTCAGGCAACTATGGATGAACGAAATAG
ACAGATCGCTGAGATAGGTGCCTCACTGATTAAGCATTGGTAACTGTCAGACCAAGTTTACTCATATATA
CTTTAGATTGATTTAAAACTTCATTTTTAATTTAAAAGGATCTAGGTGAAGATCCTTTTTGATAATCTCA
TGACCAAAATCCCTTAACGTGAGTTTTCGTTCCACTGAGCGTCAGACCCCGTAGAAAAGATCAAAGGATC
TTCTTGAGATCCTTTTTTTCTGCGCGTAATCTGCTGCTTGCAAACAAAAAAACCACCGCTACCAGCGGTG
GTTTGTTTGCCGGATCAAGAGCTACCAACTCTTTTTCCGAAGGTAACTGGCTTCAGCAGAGCGCAGATAC
CAAATACTGTTCTTCTAGTGTAGCCGTAGTTAGGCCACCACTTCAAGAACTCTGTAGCACCGCCTACATA
CCTCGCTCTGCTAATCCTGTTACCAGTGGCTGCTGCCAGTGGCGATAAGTCGTGTCTTACCGGGTTGGAC
TCAAGACGATAGTTACCGGATAAGGCGCAGCGGTCGGGCTGAACGGGGGGTTCGTGCACACAGCCCAGCT
TGGAGCGAACGACCTACACCGAACTGAGATACCTACAGCGTGAGCTATGAGAAAGCGCCACGCTTCCCGA
AGGGAGAAAGGCGGACAGGTATCCGGTAAGCGGCAGGGTCGGAACAGGAGAGCGCACGAGGGAGCTTCCA
GGGGGAAACGCCTGGTATCTTTATAGTCCTGTCGGGTTTCGCCACCTCTGACTTGAGCGTCGATTTTTGT
GATGCTCGTCAGGGGGGCGGAGCCTATGGAAAAACGCCAGCAACGCGGCCTTTTTACGGTTCCTGGCCTT
TTGCTGGCCTTTTGCTCACATGT
Features (pLannotate 1.2.2; 18 found; start..end, strand, type, name):
     12..39      +  repeat_region  AAV2 ITR (fragment): inverted terminal repeat of adeno-associated virus serotype 2 inverted
     68..95      +  repeat_region  AAV2 ITR (fragment): inverted terminal repeat of adeno-associated virus serotype 2 inverted
    145..385     +  promoter       U6 promoter: RNA polymerase III promoter for human U6 snRNA
    415..490     +  misc_RNA       gRNA scaffold: guide RNA scaffold for the Streptococcus pyogenes CRISPR/Cas9 system
    525..1231    +  CDS            mCherry (fragment): monomeric derivative of DsRed fluorescent protein (Shaner et al., 2004) mammalian codon-optimized
   2073..2205    +  intron         chimeric intron: chimera between introns from human β-globin and immunoglobulin heavy chain genes
   2250..2268    +  promoter       T7 promoter: promoter for bacteriophage T7 RNA polymerase
   2310..3335    +  CDS            cre: RECR_BPP1 - Experimental evidence at protein level: Swiss-Prot protein existence level 1. Catalyzes site-specific recombination between two 34-base- pair LOXP sites. Its role is to maintain the phage genome as a monomeric unit-copy plasmid in the lysogenic state. From Escherichia phage P1 (Bacteriophage P1).
   3968..4089    -  polyA_signal   SV40 poly(A) signal: SV40 polyadenylation signal
   4112..4180    -  CDS            large T antigen (fragment): large T antigen from SV40 (simian virus 40)
   4251..4381    +  repeat_region  AAV2 ITR (fragment): inverted terminal repeat of adeno-associated virus serotype 2 inverted
   4395..4552    +  CDS            lacZα (fragment): LacZα fragment of β-galactosidase; lacZ fragment
   4557..5012    +  rep_origin     f1 ori (sequence partly withheld): f1 bacteriophage origin of replication; arrow indicates direction of (+) strand synthesis
   5013..5062    -  misc_feature   bom (fragment): basis of mobility region from pBR322
   5164..5199    -  CDS            rop (fragment): Rop protein, which maintains plasmids at low copy number; rop
   5294..5398    +  promoter       AmpR promoter: bla
   5399..6259    +  CDS            AmpR: β-lactamase; bla; confers resistance to ampicillin, carbenicillin, and related antibiotics
   6430..7018    +  rep_origin     ori: high-copy-number ColE1/pMB1/pBR322/pUC origin of replication
