[The description below was written by a language model from this plasmid's Addgene catalogue record and pLannotate feature annotations shown in this document.]
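Description:
GEARBOCS-SPARCL1-C-mCherryTag is an AAV transfer plasmid for CRISPR-based genome editing, built on the GEARBOCS 2.0 backbone and designed to tag the mouse Sparcl1 gene product, Hevin, with mCherry at its C-terminus. It is propagated in bacteria as a high-copy plasmid through a ColE1/pUC-type origin with ampicillin selection (AmpR with its own promoter). The backbone also carries an f1 origin and remnants of lacZα, bom and rop. AAV2 inverted terminal repeat sequences, annotated only as fragments, flank the payload and allow the intervening DNA to be packaged into AAV particles.

Within the ITRs, a human U6 RNA polymerase III promoter drives a guide RNA composed of a Sparcl1-targeting spacer fused to the Streptococcus pyogenes Cas9 scaffold. Immediately downstream lies an mCherry coding sequence, annotated as a fragment. Given the stated purpose, it presumably serves as the donor to be inserted at the Cas9 cut site so that the endogenous protein is made as an mCherry fusion, although the table does not annotate any elements flanking the donor.

A second cassette encodes Cre recombinase, preceded by a chimeric β-globin/immunoglobulin intron and a T7 promoter and followed by an SV40 polyadenylation signal. The roughly 800 nt region upstream of the intron is unannotated, so the promoter driving Cre is not stated in the record. No Cas9 gene is annotated, so the nuclease must come from another source; Cre suggests use with a recombinase-dependent Cas9 host, but the record does not say so. The associated publication title describes GEARBOCS as an AAV tool for in vivo gene editing in astrocytes.
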