Addgene plasmid #218183: GEARBOCS-SPARCL1-C-mCherryTag
Purpose: To tag Hevin with mCherry at its C-terminal
Depositing lab: Cagla Eroglu. Depositing organization: Duke University. Publication: GEARBOCS: An Adeno Associated Virus Tool for In Vivo Gene Editing in Astrocytes. Bindu DS, Tan CX, Savage JT, Eroglu C. bioRxiv. 2023 Jan 19:2023.01.17.524433. doi: 10.1101/2023.01.17.524433. Preprint. PubMed 36711516.
Backbone
  Vector backbone: GEARBOCS 2.0
  Vector type: AAV, CRISPR
Growth in bacteria
  Bacterial resistance: Ampicillin, 100 μg/mL
  Growth temperature: 37°C
  Growth strain: NEB Stable
  Copy number: High Copy
Gene/Insert
  Gene/Insert name: sgRNA
  gRNA/shRNA sequence: CGAGTTATGCAGTGTTCCATG
  Species: M. musculus (mouse)
  Entrez Gene: Sparcl1 (a.k.a. Ecm2, Sc1, hevin, mast9)
Terms and licenses: Academic/Nonprofit Terms; Industry Terms: Not Available to Industry
Depositor comments: Please visit https://doi.org/10.1101/2023.01.17.524433 for bioRxiv preprint.
How to cite: GEARBOCS-SPARCL1-C-mCherryTag was a gift from Cagla Eroglu (Addgene plasmid # 218183 ; http://n2t.net/addgene:218183 ; RRID:Addgene_218183)
